>Addgene plasmid #124484 | pSPgRNA_BLK_E3-3 | addgene full sequence | sequence record 242232 | Addgene NGS Result
GAGGGCCTATTTCCCATGATTCCTTCATATTTGCATATACGATACAAGGCTGTTAGAGAGATAATTGGAA
TTAATTTGACTGTAAACACAAAGATATTAGTACAAAATACGTGACGTAGAAAGTAATAATTTCTTGGGTA
GTTTGCAGTTTTAAAATTATGTTTTAAAATGGACTATCATATGCTTATCGTAACTTGAAAGTATTTCGAT
TTCTTGGCTTTATATATCTTGTGGAAAGGACGAAACACCGCGGGCAGCCAGGGTATCTCCGTTTTAGAGC
TAGAAATAGCAAGTTAAAATAAGGCTAGTCCGTTATCAACTTGAAAAAGTGGCACCGAGTCGGTGCTTTT
TTTCCGCGGTGGAGCTCCAGCTTTTGTTCCCTTTAGTGAGGGTTAATTGCGCGCTTGGCGTAATCATGGT
CATAGCTGTTTCCTGTGTGAAATTGTTATCCGCTCACAATTCCACACAACATACGAGCCGGAAGCATAAA
GTGTAAAGCCTGGGGTGCCTAATGAGTGAGCTAACTCACATTAATTGCGTTGCGCTCACTGCCCGCTTTC
CAGTCGGGAAACCTGTCGTGCCAGCTGCATTAATGAATCGGCCAACGCGCGGGGAGAGGCGGTTTGCGTA
TTGGGCGCTCTTCCGCTTCCTCGCTCACTGACTCGCTGCGCTCGGTCGTTCGGCTGCGGCGAGCGGTATC
AGCTCACTCAAAGGCGGTAATACGGTTATCCACAGAATCAGGGGATAACGCAGGAAAGAACATGTGAGCA
AAAGGCCAGCAAAAGGCCAGGAACCGTAAAAAGGCCGCGTTGCTGGCGTTTTTCCATAGGCTCCGCCCCC
CTGACGAGCATCACAAAAATCGACGCTCAAGTCAGAGGTGGCGAAACCCGACAGGACTATAAAGATACCA
GGCGTTTCCCCCTGGAAGCTCCCTCGTGCGCTCTCCTGTTCCGACCCTGCCGCTTACCGGATACCTGTCC
GCCTTTCTCCCTTCGGGAAGCGTGGCGCTTTCTCATAGCTCACGCTGTAGGTATCTCAGTTCGGTGTAGG
TCGTTCGCTCCAAGCTGGGCTGTGTGCACGAACCCCCCGTTCAGCCCGACCGCTGCGCCTTATCCGGTAA
CTATCGTCTTGAGTCCAACCCGGTAAGACACGACTTATCGCCACTGGCAGCAGCCACTGGTAACAGGATT
AGCAGAGCGAGGTATGTAGGCGGTGCTACAGAGTTCTTGAAGTGGTGGCCTAACTACGGCTACACTAGAA
GAACAGTATTTGGTATCTGCGCTCTGCTGAAGCCAGTTACCTTCGGAAAAAGAGTTGGTAGCTCTTGATC
CGGCAAACAAACCACCGCTGGTAGCGGTGGTTTTTTTGTTTGCAAGCAGCAGATTACGCGCAGAAAAAAA
GGATCTCAAGAAGATCCTTTGATCTTTTCTACGGGGTCTGACGCTCAGTGGAACGAAAACTCACGTTAAG
GGATTTTGGTCATGAGATTATCAAAAAGGATCTTCACCTAGATCCTTTTAAATTAAAAATGAAGTTTTAA
ATCAATCTAAAGTATATATGAGTAAACTTGGTCTGACAGTTACCAATGCTTAATCAGTGAGGCACCTATC
TCAGCGATCTGTCTATTTCGTTCATCCATAGTTGCCTGACTCCCCGTCGTGTAGATAACTACGATACGGG
AGGGCTTACCATCTGGCCCCAGTGCTGCAATGATACCGCGAGACCCACGCTCACCGGCTCCAGATTTATC
AGCAATAAACCAGCCAGCCGGAAGGGCCGAGCGCAGAAGTGGTCCTGCAACTTTATCCGCCTCCATCCAG
TCTATTAATTGTTGCCGGGAAGCTAGAGTAAGTAGTTCGCCAGTTAATAGTTTGCGCAACGTTGTTGCCA
TTGCTACAGGCATCGTGGTGTCACGCTCGTCGTTTGGTATGGCTTCATTCAGCTCCGGTTCCCAACGATC
AAGGCGAGTTACATGATCCCCCATGTTGTGCAAAAAAGCGGTTAGCTCCTTCGGTCCTCCGATCGTTGTC
AGAAGTAAGTTGGCCGCAGTGTTATCACTCATGGTTATGGCAGCACTGCATAATTCTCTTACTGTCATGC
CATCCGTAAGATGCTTTTCTGTGACTGGTGAGTACTCAACCAAGTCATTCTGAGAATAGTGTATGCGGCG
ACCGAGTTGCTCTTGCCCGGCGTCAATACGGGATAATACCGCGCCACATAGCAGAACTTTAAAAGTGCTC
ATCATTGGAAAACGTTCTTCGGGGCGAAAACTCTCAAGGATCTTACCGCTGTTGAGATCCAGTTCGATGT
AACCCACTCGTGCACCCAACTGATCTTCAGCATCTTTTACTTTCACCAGCGTTTCTGGGTGAGCAAAAAC
AGGAAGGCAAAATGCCGCAAAAAAGGGAATAAGGGCGACACGGAAATGTTGAATACTCATACTCTTCCTT
TTTCAATATTATTGAAGCATTTATCAGGGTTATTGTCTCATGAGCGGATACATATTTGAATGTATTTAGA
AAAATAAACAAATAGGGGTTCCGCGCACATTTCCCCGAAAAGTGCCACCTAAATTGTAAGCGTTAATATT
TTGTTAAAATTCGCGTTAAATTTTTGTTAAATCAGCTCATTTTTTAACCAATAGGCCGAAATCGGCAAAA
TCCCTTATAAATCAAAAGAATAGACCGAGATAGGGT
[37 nt withheld, positions 2697-2733]
AAAGAACGTGGACTCCAACGTCAAAGG
[49 nt withheld, positions 2761-2809]
T
[91 nt withheld, positions 2811-2901]
G
[124 nt withheld, positions 2903-3026]
CCCATTCGCCATTCAGGCTGCGCAACTGTTGGGAAGGGCGATCGGTGCGGGCCTCTTCGCTATTACGCCA
GCTGGCGAAAGGGGGATGTGCTGCAAGGCGATTAAGTTGGGTAACGCCAGGGTTTTCCCAGTCACGACGT
TGTAAAACGACGGCCAGTGAGCGCGCGTAATACGACTCACTATAGGGCGAATTGGGTACC
Features (pLannotate 1.2.2; 13 found; start..end, strand, type, name):
      1..241     +  promoter       U6 promoter: RNA polymerase III promoter for human U6 snRNA
    271..346     +  misc_RNA       gRNA scaffold: guide RNA scaffold for the Streptococcus pyogenes CRISPR/Cas9 system
    380..398     -  promoter       T3 promoter: promoter for bacteriophage T3 RNA polymerase
    443..459     -  protein_bind   lac operator: The lac repressor binds to the lac operator to inhibit transcription in E. coli. This inhibition can be relieved by adding lactose or isopropyl-β-D-thiogalactopyranoside (IPTG). lac repressor encoded by lacI
    467..497     -  promoter       lac promoter: promoter for the E. coli lac operon
    512..533     -  protein_bind   CAP binding site: CAP binding activates transcription in the presence of cAMP. E. coli catabolite activator protein
    546..638     -  CDS            lacI (fragment): lac repressor; lacI; The lac repressor binds to the lac operator to inhibit transcription in E. coli. This inhibition can be relieved by adding lactose or isopropyl-β-D-thiogalactopyranoside (IPTG).
    821..1409    -  rep_origin     ori: high-copy-number ColE1/pMB1/pBR322/pUC origin of replication
   1580..2440    -  CDS            AmpR: β-lactamase; bla; confers resistance to ampicillin, carbenicillin, and related antibiotics
   2441..2545    -  promoter       AmpR promoter: bla
   2598..3026    -  rep_origin     f1 ori (sequence partly withheld): f1 bacteriophage origin of replication; arrow indicates direction of (+) strand synthesis
   3031..3186    -  CDS            lacZα (fragment): LacZα fragment of β-galactosidase; lacZ fragment
   3194..3212    +  promoter       T7 promoter: promoter for bacteriophage T7 RNA polymerase
