[The description below was written by a language model from this plasmid's Addgene catalogue record and pLannotate feature annotations shown in this document.]
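Description:
pSPgRNA_BLK_E3-3 is a small (about 3.2 kb) mammalian guide RNA expression plasmid built on the pSPgRNA backbone, made for CRISPR-mediated epigenome editing at the human BLK locus. It is maintained in E. coli as a high-copy plasmid through a ColE1/pUC-type origin and selected with ampicillin via the β-lactamase gene and its native promoter. The backbone also carries remnants of a standard phagemid cloning vector: an f1 origin, flanking T7 and T3 phage promoters, a lac promoter/operator with CAP binding site, and fragments of lacZα and lacI. These play no part in guide expression in mammalian cells. The plasmid has no mammalian selection marker or reporter in the annotated features.

The functional cassette consists of the human U6 promoter, an RNA polymerase III promoter suited to producing short, uncapped transcripts, followed by a 20-nucleotide spacer (BLK_E3-3, also called BLK_LA17) and the Streptococcus pyogenes Cas9 guide RNA scaffold. The spacer itself is not annotated as a separate feature but fits the short gap between the promoter and the scaffold in the feature table. The restriction sites used for cloning are recorded as unknown. Because the plasmid encodes only the guide, it must be co-delivered with a separate construct supplying an S. pyogenes Cas9 protein. For epigenome editing this would typically be a nuclease-dead Cas9 fused to a chromatin-modifying or transcriptional effector domain, although the record does not specify which effector was used. The name suggests that this is one of several guides aimed at a region designated E3, but the record does not define the target element beyond the BLK locus.
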