Addgene plasmid #124484: pSPgRNA_BLK_E3-3
Purpose: For CRISPR-mediated epigenome editing of human BLK gene locus
Depositing lab: Iouri Chepelev. Depositing organization: Cincinnati Children's Hospital Medical Center. Publication: Haplotype-specific chromatin looping reveals genetic interactions of regulatory regions modulating gene expression in 8p23.1. Saint Just Ribeiro M, Tripathi P, Namjou B, Harley JB, Chepelev I. Front Genet. 2022 Sep 7;13:1008582. doi: 10.3389/fgene.2022.1008582. eCollection 2022. PubMed 36160011.
Backbone
  Vector backbone: pSPgRNA (Addgene #47108)
  Vector type: Mammalian Expression
Growth in bacteria
  Bacterial resistance: Ampicillin, 100 μg/mL
  Growth temperature: 37°C
  Growth strain: DH5alpha
  Copy number: High Copy
Gene/Insert
  Gene/Insert name: BLK_E3-3_gRNA (alt name: BLK_LA17)
  gRNA/shRNA sequence: CGGGCAGCCAGGGTATCTCC
  Species: H. sapiens (human)
  Insert size (bp): 20
  Entrez Gene: BLK (a.k.a. MODY11)
  Cloning method: Restriction Enzyme; 5′ cloning site Unknown (unknown if destroyed); 3′ cloning site Unknown (unknown if destroyed)
  Sequencing primers: 5′ hU6-F; 3′ T3
Terms and licenses: Academic/Nonprofit Terms; Industry Terms: Not Available to Industry
How to cite: pSPgRNA_BLK_E3-3 was a gift from Iouri Chepelev (Addgene plasmid # 124484 ; http://n2t.net/addgene:124484 ; RRID:Addgene_124484)
